>Addgene plasmid #126449 | pTBL681 CHYRON4 integration construct | addgene full sequence | sequence record 246016 | Addgene NGS Result
GACGGATCGGGAGATCTCCCGATCCCCTATGGTGCACTCTCAGTACAATCTGCTCTGATGCCGCATAGTT
AAGCCAGTATCTGCTCCCTGCTTGTGTGTTGGAGGTCGCTGAGTAGTGCGCGAGCAAAATTTAAGCTACA
ACAAGGCAAGGCTTGACCGACAATTGCATGAAGAATCTGCTTAGGGTTAGGCGTTTTGCGCTGCTTCGCG
ATGTACGGGCCAGATATACGCGTTGGTGAGTGAATTCCTGCCGCCTCCTTCAGGTTCCGTCTTCCTCCAC
TCCCTCTTCCCCTTGCTCTCTGCTGTGTTGCTGCCCAAGGATGCTCTTTCCGGAGCACTTCCTTCTCGGC
GCTGCACCACGTGATGTCCTCTGAGCGGATCCTCCCCGTGTCTGGGTCCTCTCCGGGCATCTCTCCTCCC
TCACCCAACCCCATGCCGTCTTCACTCGCTGGGTTCCCTTTTCCTTCTCCTTCTGGGGCCTGTGCCATCT
CTCGTTTCTTAGGATGGCCTTCTCCGACGGATGTCTCCCTTGCGTCCCGCCTCCCCTTCTTGTAGGCCTG
CATCATCACCGTTTTTCTGGACAACCCCAAAGTACCCCGTCTCCCTGGCTTTAGCCACCTCTCCATCCTC
TTGCTTTCTTTGCCTGGACACCCCGTTCTCCTGTGGATTCGGGTCACCTCTCACTCCTTTCATTTGGGCA
GCTCCCCTACCCCCCTTACCTCTCTAGTCTGTGCTAGCTCTTCCAGCCCCCTGTCATGGCATCTTCCAGG
GGTCCGAGAGCTCAGCTAGTCTTCTTCCTCCAACCCGGGCCCCTATGTCCACTTCAGGACAGCATGTTTG
CTGCCTCCAGGGATCCTGTGTCCCCGAGCTGGGACCACCTTATATTCCCAGGGCCGGTTAATGTGGCTCT
GGTTCTGGGTACTTTTATCTGTCCCCTCCACCCCACAGTGGGGCCACTAGGGACAGGATTGGTGACAGAA
AAGCCCCATCCTTAGGCAGCTAGTCAGGTAGTAAAAGGTCTCAACTAGGCAGTGGCAGAGCAGGATTCAA
ATTCAGGGCTGTTGTGATGCCTCCGCAGACTCTGAGCGCCACCTGGTGGTAATTTGTCTGTGCCTCTTCT
GACGTGGAAGAACAGCAACTAACACACTAACACGGCATTTACTATGGGCCAGCCATTGTTCTAAAGCCCT
CGTTCACAGAGAAAGTTCGGTTACACTGCGGATTGAGGCGGACACTGATTGACACGGTTTGCTAGCTGTA
CAAAAAAGCAGGCTTTAAAGGAACCAATTCAGTCGACTGGATCCGGTACCAAGGTCGGGCAGGAAGAGGG
CCTATTTCCCATGATTCCTTCATATTTGCATATACGATACAAGGCTGTTAGAGAGATAATTAGAATTAAT
TTGACTGTAAACACAAAGATATTAGTACAAAAAATTGTGAGCGGATAACAATTATTTCTTGGGTAGTTTG
CAGTTTTAAAATTATGTTTTAAAATGGACTATCATATGCTTACCGTAACTTGAAAGTAATTGTGAGCGCT
CACAATTATATATCTTGTGGAAAGGACGAAACACCGAGACTGAGCACGTGAGGGTTAGAGCTAGAAATAG
CAAGTTAACCTAAGGCTAGTCCGTTATCAACTTGAAAAAGTGGCACCGAGTCGGTGCTTTTTTCTAGACC
CAGCAATTGTGAGCGCTCACAATGCCGCTCGAGGTACCTCTCTACATACATTGATTATTGACTAGTTATT
AATAGTAATCAATTACGGGGTCATTAGTTCATAGCCCATATATGGAGTTCCGCGTTACATAACTTACGGT
AAATGGCCCGCCTGGCTGACCGCCCAACGACCCCCGCCCATTGACGTCAATAATGACGTATGTTCCCATA
GTAACGCCAATAGGGACTTTCCATTGACGTCAATGGGTGGAGTATTTACGGTAAACTGCCCACTTGGCAG
TACATCAAGTGTATCATATGCCAAGTACGCCCCCTATTGACGTCAATGACGGTAAATGGCCCGCCTGGCA
TTATGCCCAGTACATGACCTTATGGGACTTTCCTACTTGGCAGTACATCTACGTATTAGTCATCGCTATT
ACCATGGTGATGCGGTTTTGGCAGTACATCAATGGGCGTGGATAGCGGTTTGACTCACGGGGATTTCCAA
GTCTCCACCCCATTGACGTCAATGGGAGTTTGTTTTGGCACCAAAATCAACGGGACTTTCCAAAATGTCG
TAACAACTCCGCCCCATTGACGCAAATGGGCGGTAGGCGTGTACGGTGGGAGGTCTATATAAGCAGAGCT
CTCTGGCTAACTAGAGAACCCACTGCTTACTGGCTTATCGAAATTAATACGACTCACTATAGGGAGACCC
AAGCTGGCTAGCGCTACCGGTCGCCACCATGACCGAGTACAAGCCCACGGTGCGCCTCGCCACCCGCGAC
GACGTCCCCCGGGCCGTACGCACCCTCGCCGCCGCGTTCGCCGACTACCCCGCCACGCGCCACACCGTCG
ACCCGGACCGCCACATCGAGCGGGTCACCGAGCTGCAAGAACTCTTCCTCACGCGCGTCGGGCTCGACAT
CGGCAAGGTGTGGGTCGCGGACGACGGCGCCGCGGTGGCGGTCTGGACCACGCCGGAGAGCGTCGAAGCG
GGGGCGGTGTTCGCCGAGATCGGCCCGCGCATGGCCGAGTTGAGCGGTTCCCGGCTGGCCGCGCAGCAAC
AGATGGAAGGCCTCCTGGCGCCGCACCGGCCCAAGGAGCCCGCGTGGTTCCTGGCCACCGTCGGCGTCTC
GCCCGACCACCAGGGCAAGGGTCTGGGCAGCGCCGTCGTGCTCCCCGGAGTGGAGGCGGCCGAGCGCGCC
GGGGTGCCCGCCTTCCTGGAGACCTCCGCGCCCCGCAACCTCCCCTTCTACGAGCGGCTCGGCTTCACCG
TCACCGCCGACGTCGAGGTGCCCGAAGGACCGCGCACCTGGTGCATGACCCGCAAGCCCGGTGCCTGATT
CGAAATGACCGACCAAGCGACGCCCAACCTGCCATCACGAGATTTCGATTCCACCGCCGCCTTCTATGAA
AGGTTGGGCTTCGGAATCGTTTTCCGGGACGCCGGCTGGATGATCCTCCAGCGCGGGGATCTCATGCTGG
AGTTCTTCGCCCACCCCAACTTGTTTATTGCAGCTTATAATGGTTACAAATAAAGCAATAGCATCACAAA
TTTCACAAATAAAGCATTTTTTTCACTGCATTCTAGTTGTGGTTTGTCCAAACTCATCAATGTATCTTAT
CATGTCTGTATAAGCTAGTCAGGTAGTAAAAGGTCTCAACTAGGCAGTGGCAGAGCAGGATTCAAATTCA
GGGCTGTTGTGATGCCTCCGCAGACTCTGAGCGCCACCTGGTGGTAATTTGTCTGTGCCTCTTCTGACGT
GGAAGAACAGCAACTAACACACTAACACGGCATTTACTATGGGCCAGCCATTGTTCTAATTGGGTCTAAC
CCCCACCTCCTGTTAGGCAGATTCCTTATCTGGTGACACACCCCCATTTCCTGGAGCCATCTCTCTCCTT
GCCAGAACCTCTAAGGTTTGCTTACGATGGAGCCAGAGAGGATCCTGGGAGGGAGAGCTTGGCAGGGGGT
GGGAGGGAAGGGGGGGATGCGTGACCTGCCCGGTTCTCAGTGGCCACCCTGCGCTACCCTCTCCCAGAAC
CTGAGCTGCTCTGACGCGGCTGTCTGGTGCGTTTCACTGATCCTGGTGCTGCAGCTTCCTTACACTTCCC
AAGAGGAGAAGCAGTTTGGAAAAACAAAATCAGAATAAGTTGGTCCTGAGTTCTAACTTTGGCTCTTCAC
CTTTCTAGTCCCCAATTTATATTGTTCCTCCGTGCGTCAGTTTTACCTGTGAGATAAGGCCAGTAGCCAG
CCCCGTCCTGGCAGGGCTGTGGTGAGGAGGGGGGTGTCCGTGTGGAAAACTCCCTTTGTGAGAATGGTGC
GTCCTAGGTGTTCACCAGGTCGTGGCCGCCTCTACTCCCTTTCTCTTTCTCCATCCTTCTTTCCTTAAAG
AGTCCCCAGTGCTATCTGGGACATATTCCTCCGCCCAGAGCAGGGTCCCGCTTCCCTAAGGCCCTGCTCT
GGGCTTCTGGGTTTGAGTCCTTGGCAAGCCCAGGAGAGGCGCTCAGGCTTCCCTGTCCCCCTTCCTCGTC
CACCATCTCATGCCCCTGGCTCTCCTGCCCCTTCCCTACAGGGGTTCCTGGCTCTGCTCTTCAGACTGAG
CCCCGTTCCCCTGCATCCCCGTTCCCCTGCATCCCCCTTCCCCTGCATCCCCCAGAGGCCCCAGGCCACC
TACTTGGCCTGGACCCCACGAGAGGCCACCCCAGCCCTGTCTACCAGGCTGCCTTTTGGGTGGATTCTCC
TCCAACTGTGGGGTGACTGCTTGGCAAACGAATTCCCGTCGACCTCTAGCTAGAGCTTGGCGTAATCATG
GTCATAGCTGTTTCCTGTGTGAAATTGTTATCCGCTCACAATTCCACACAACATACGAGCCGGAAGCATA
AAGTGTAAAGCCTGGGGTGCCTAATGAGTGAGCTAACTCACATTAATTGCGTTGCGCTCACTGCCCGCTT
TCCAGTCGGGAAACCTGTCGTGCCAGCTGCATTAATGAATCGGCCAACGCGCGGGGAGAGGCGGTTTGCG
TATTGGGCGCTCTTCCGCTTCCTCGCTCACTGACTCGCTGCGCTCGGTCGTTCGGCTGCGGCGAGCGGTA
TCAGCTCACTCAAAGGCGGTAATACGGTTATCCACAGAATCAGGGGATAACGCAGGAAAGAACATGTGAG
CAAAAGGCCAGCAAAAGGCCAGGAACCGTAAAAAGGCCGCGTTGCTGGCGTTTTTCCATAGGCTCCGCCC
CCCTGACGAGCATCACAAAAATCGACGCTCAAGTCAGAGGTGGCGAAACCCGACAGGACTATAAAGATAC
CAGGCGTTTCCCCCTGGAAGCTCCCTCGTGCGCTCTCCTGTTCCGACCCTGCCGCTTACCGGATACCTGT
CCGCCTTTCTCCCTTCGGGAAGCGTGGCGCTTTCTCATAGCTCACGCTGTAGGTATCTCAGTTCGGTGTA
GGTCGTTCGCTCCAAGCTGGGCTGTGTGCACGAACCCCCCGTTCAGCCCGACCGCTGCGCCTTATCCGGT
AACTATCGTCTTGAGTCCAACCCGGTAAGACACGACTTATCGCCACTGGCAGCAGCCACTGGTAACAGGA
TTAGCAGAGCGAGGTATGTAGGCGGTGCTACAGAGTTCTTGAAGTGGTGGCCTAACTACGGCTACACTAG
AAGAACAGTATTTGGTATCTGCGCTCTGCTGAAGCCAGTTACCTTCGGAAAAAGAGTTGGTAGCTCTTGA
TCCGGCAAACAAACCACCGCTGGTAGCGGTGGTTTTTTTGTTTGCAAGCAGCAGATTACGCGCAGAAAAA
AAGGATCTCAAGAAGATCCTTTGATCTTTTCTACGGGGTCTGACGCTCAGTGGAACGAAAACTCACGTTA
AGGGATTTTGGTCATGAGATTATCAAAAAGGATCTTCACCTAGATCCTTTTAAATTAAAAATGAAGTTTT
AAATCAATCTAAAGTATATATGAGTAAACTTGGTCTGACAGTTACCAATGCTTAATCAGTGAGGCACCTA
TCTCAGCGATCTGTCTATTTCGTTCATCCATAGTTGCCTGACTCCCCGTCGTGTAGATAACTACGATACG
GGAGGGCTTACCATCTGGCCCCAGTGCTGCAATGATACCGCGAGACCCACGCTCACCGGCTCCAGATTTA
TCAGCAATAAACCAGCCAGCCGGAAGGGCCGAGCGCAGAAGTGGTCCTGCAACTTTATCCGCCTCCATCC
AGTCTATTAATTGTTGCCGGGAAGCTAGAGTAAGTAGTTCGCCAGTTAATAGTTTGCGCAACGTTGTTGC
CATTGCTACAGGCATCGTGGTGTCACGCTCGTCGTTTGGTATGGCTTCATTCAGCTCCGGTTCCCAACGA
TCAAGGCGAGTTACATGATCCCCCATGTTGTGCAAAAAAGCGGTTAGCTCCTTCGGTCCTCCGATCGTTG
TCAGAAGTAAGTTGGCCGCAGTGTTATCACTCATGGTTATGGCAGCACTGCATAATTCTCTTACTGTCAT
GCCATCCGTAAGATGCTTTTCTGTGACTGGTGAGTACTCAACCAAGTCATTCTGAGAATAGTGTATGCGG
CGACCGAGTTGCTCTTGCCCGGCGTCAATACGGGATAATACCGCGCCACATAGCAGAACTTTAAAAGTGC
TCATCATTGGAAAACGTTCTTCGGGGCGAAAACTCTCAAGGATCTTACCGCTGTTGAGATCCAGTTCGAT
GTAACCCACTCGTGCACCCAACTGATCTTCAGCATCTTTTACTTTCACCAGCGTTTCTGGGTGAGCAAAA
ACAGGAAGGCAAAATGCCGCAAAAAAGGGAATAAGGGCGACACGGAAATGTTGAATACTCATACTCTTCC
TTTTTCAATATTATTGAAGCATTTATCAGGGTTATTGTCTCATGAGCGGATACATATTTGAATGTATTTA
GAAAAATAAACAAATAGGGGTTCCGCGCACATTTCCCCGAAAAGTGCCACCTGACGTC
Features (pLannotate 1.2.2; 25 found; start..end, strand, type, name):
     28..80      -  misc_feature   bom (fragment): basis of mobility region from pBR322
    333..834     +  misc_feature   HA-L: left homology arm from the adeno-associated virus integration site (AAVS1) within intron 1 of the human PPP1R12C gene
    956..997     +  misc_feature   HA-R (fragment): right homology arm from the adeno-associated virus integration site (AAVS1) within intron 1 of the human PPP1R12C gene
   1257..1274    +  protein_bind   attB1 (fragment): mutant version of attB; recombination site for the Gateway® BP reaction BP Clonase™
   1435..1451    +  protein_bind   lac operator: The lac repressor binds to the lac operator to inhibit transcription in E. coli. This inhibition can be relieved by adding lactose or isopropyl-β-D-thiogalactopyranoside (IPTG). lac repressor encoded by lacI
   1502..1528    +  promoter       TREmod/U6 promoter (fragment): modified Tet-responsive promoter, consisting of seven repeats of the tet operator fused to a portion of the human U6 promoter
   1528..1547    +  protein_bind   lac operator (symmetric): The lac repressor binds to the lac operator to inhibit transcription in E. coli. This inhibition can be relieved by adding lactose or isopropyl-β-D-thiogalactopyranoside (IPTG). The symmetric lac operator was optimized for tight binding of lac repressor. lac repressor encoded by lacI
   1546..1567    +  promoter       TREmod/U6 promoter (fragment): modified Tet-responsive promoter, consisting of seven repeats of the tet operator fused to a portion of the human U6 promoter
   1595..1667    +  misc_RNA       gRNA scaffold: guide RNA scaffold for the Streptococcus pyogenes CRISPR/Cas9 system
   1685..1703    +  protein_bind   lac operator (symmetric): The lac repressor binds to the lac operator to inhibit transcription in E. coli. This inhibition can be relieved by adding lactose or isopropyl-β-D-thiogalactopyranoside (IPTG). The symmetric lac operator was optimized for tight binding of lac repressor. lac repressor encoded by lacI
   1803..2106    +  enhancer       CMV enhancer: human cytomegalovirus immediate early enhancer
   2107..2310    +  promoter       CMV promoter: human cytomegalovirus (CMV) immediate early promoter
   2306..2339    +  LTR            5' LTR (truncated) (fragment): truncated 5' long terminal repeat (LTR) from HIV-1
   2355..2373    +  promoter       T7 promoter: promoter for bacteriophage T7 RNA polymerase
   2409..3008    +  CDS            PuroR: puromycin N-acetyltransferase; pac from Streptomyces alboniger; confers resistance to puromycin
   3015..3173    +  CDS            ble (fragment): BLE_KLEPN - Experimental evidence at protein level: Swiss-Prot protein existence level 1. Binding protein with a strong affinity to the bleomycin family of antibiotics. Binds to CL990; an antimitotic-antibiotic compound. From Klebsiella pneumoniae.
   3168..3289    +  polyA_signal   SV40 poly(A) signal: SV40 polyadenylation signal
   3602..4131    +  misc_feature   HA-R: right homology arm from the adeno-associated virus integration site (AAVS1) within intron 1 of the human PPP1R12C gene
   4505..4521    -  protein_bind   lac operator: The lac repressor binds to the lac operator to inhibit transcription in E. coli. This inhibition can be relieved by adding lactose or isopropyl-β-D-thiogalactopyranoside (IPTG). lac repressor encoded by lacI
   4529..4559    -  promoter       lac promoter: promoter for the E. coli lac operon
   4574..4595    -  protein_bind   CAP binding site: CAP binding activates transcription in the presence of cAMP. E. coli catabolite activator protein
   4608..4700    -  CDS            lacI (fragment): lac repressor; lacI; The lac repressor binds to the lac operator to inhibit transcription in E. coli. This inhibition can be relieved by adding lactose or isopropyl-β-D-thiogalactopyranoside (IPTG).
   4883..5471    -  rep_origin     ori: high-copy-number ColE1/pMB1/pBR322/pUC origin of replication
   5642..6502    -  CDS            AmpR: β-lactamase; bla; confers resistance to ampicillin, carbenicillin, and related antibiotics
   6503..6607    -  promoter       AmpR promoter: bla
