[The description below was written by a language model from this plasmid's Addgene catalogue record and pLannotate feature annotations shown in this document.]
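Description:
pTBL681 CHYRON4 integration construct is a 6.6 kb donor plasmid built on a pcDNA3.1-derived backbone and designed to place the CHYRON4 DNA-recording locus at the AAVS1 safe-harbour site (intron 1 of PPP1R12C) in human cells. It is propagated in E. coli as a high-copy plasmid through a ColE1/pUC-type origin with ampicillin selection (AmpR under its own bla promoter). Remnants of lac promoter/operator, lacI and bom sequences in the backbone appear to be cloning vestiges.

The payload lies between left and right AAVS1 homology arms of roughly 500 bp each. According to the record, insulator sequences were added between the arms and the insert, although these are not annotated in the feature table. The first cassette uses a human U6 promoter modified with three lac operators to drive a homing guide RNA (hgRNA). This is an S. pyogenes Cas9 sgRNA whose constant region is mutated so that the guide targets its own encoding DNA. The cassette derives from an earlier self-targeting gRNA plasmid. The lac operators suggest that LacI could repress guide expression, though the record does not describe this regulation. Repeated self-directed cutting lets the single locus accumulate sequence changes, which fits the associated work on lineage tracing and analog recording by single-site DNA writing. The second cassette is a CMV enhancer/promoter driving puromycin N-acetyltransferase with an SV40 polyadenylation signal, allowing selection of integrants. A short ble fragment downstream of PuroR is probably residual sequence.

For use, the depositor indicates that the plasmid is linearised and co-transfected with two companion plasmids, whose contents the record does not state, to achieve targeted integration.
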