Addgene plasmid #126449: pTBL681 CHYRON4 integration construct
Purpose: To integrate the CHYRON4 locus at AAVS1 in human cells.
Depositing lab: Chang Liu. Publication: Lineage tracing and analog recording in mammalian cells by single-site DNA writing. Loveless TB, Grotts JH, Schechter MW, Forouzmand E, Carlson CK, Agahi BS, Liang G, Ficht M, Liu B, Xie X, Liu CC. Nat Chem Biol. 2021 Jun;17(6):739-747. doi: 10.1038/s41589-021-00769-8. Epub 2021 Mar 22. PubMed 33753928.
Backbone
  Vector backbone: pcDNA3.1
  Backbone manufacturer: Invitrogen
  Backbone size w/o insert (bp): 4560
  Total vector size (bp): 6638
  Modifications to backbone: Added homology arms to target the insert to AAVS1 and insulator sequences between the homology arms and the insert.
  Vector type: Mammalian Expression
  Selectable markers: Puromycin
Growth in bacteria
  Bacterial resistance: Ampicillin, 100 μg/mL
  Growth temperature: 37°C
  Growth strain: NEB Stable
  Copy number: High Copy
Gene/Insert 1
  Gene/Insert name: pU6/3xLacO-CHYRON4 hgRNA
  Species: H. sapiens (human); Streptococcus pyogenes
  Insert size (bp): 503
  Mutation: The SpCas9 sgRNA constant region is mutated to make it self-targeting.
  Promoter: human U6/3xLacO
  Cloning method: Gibson Cloning
  Sequencing primers: 5′ AAGGTCGGGCAGGAAGAGGG; 3′ TATGTAGAGAGGTACCTCGAGC
Gene/Insert 2
  Gene/Insert name: pCMV-puro (alt name: puromycin N-acetyltransferase)
  Species: Streptomyces sp.
  Insert size (bp): 1575
  Promoter: CMV
  Cloning method: Gibson Cloning
  Sequencing primers: 5′ CMV Forward; 3′ SV40pA-R
Resource information
  A portion of this plasmid was derived from a plasmid made by: Timothy Lu; the stgRNA expression cassette is from Addgene #81254.
Terms and licenses: Academic/Nonprofit Terms; Industry Terms: Not Available to Industry
Depositor comments: The insulator sequence is described in Liu et al., 2015, doi: 10.1038/nbt.3062. To integrate in human cells, digest with EcoRI and co-transfect with Addgene plasmids 126447 and 65772. Please visit https://doi.org/10.1101/639120 for bioRxiv preprint.
How to cite: pTBL681 CHYRON4 integration construct was a gift from Chang Liu (Addgene plasmid # 126449 ; http://n2t.net/addgene:126449 ; RRID:Addgene_126449)
